Addgene plasmid #77222: MAPK4 gRNA (BRDN0001145865)
Purpose: 3rd generation lentiviral gRNA plasmid targeting human MAPK4
Depositing lab: John Doench & David Root. Depositing organization: Broad Institute. Publication: Optimized sgRNA design to maximize activity and minimize off-target effects of CRISPR-Cas9. Doench JG, Fusi N, Sullender M, Hegde M, Vaimberg EW, Donovan KF, Smith I, Tothova Z, Wilen C, Orchard R, Virgin HW, Listgarten J, Root DE. Nat Biotechnol. 2016 Jan 18. doi: 10.1038/nbt.3437. PubMed 26780180.
Backbone
  Vector backbone: lentiGuide-Puro
  Backbone manufacturer: Zhang Lab (Addgene plasmid # 52963)
  Vector type: Mammalian Expression, Lentiviral, CRISPR
  Selectable markers: Puromycin
Growth in bacteria
  Bacterial resistance: Ampicillin, 100 μg/mL
  Growth temperature: 37°C
  Growth strain: DH5alpha
  Copy number: High Copy
Gene/Insert
  Gene/Insert name: MAPK4 (alt names: MAPK4; NM_001292040.1)
  gRNA/shRNA sequence: CAACATCGTCAAAGTGTACG
  Species: H. sapiens (human)
  Entrez Gene: MAPK4 (a.k.a. ERK-4, ERK4, PRKM4, p63-MAPK, p63MAPK)
  Promoter: hU6
  Cloning method: Unknown
  Sequencing primers: 5′ U6-F; 3′ pS2-R
Terms and licenses: Academic/Nonprofit Terms; Industry Terms: Not Available to Industry
Depositor comments: The gRNA was designed to target the following Genbank reference sequence(s): NM_001292040.1,NM_002747.3. Note that this plasmid does NOT contain Cas9. It should be used in conjunction with lentiCas9-Blast (Addgene #52962) or otherwise with cell lines already expressing Cas9. Browse the full kinome gRNA library at http://www.addgene.org/pooled-library/broadgpp-human-kinome/ or visit http://www.broadinstitute.org/rnai/public/ for detailed protocols and information.
How to cite: MAPK4 gRNA (BRDN0001145865) was a gift from John Doench & David Root (Addgene plasmid # 77222 ; http://n2t.net/addgene:77222 ; RRID:Addgene_77222)
