[The description below was written by a language model from this plasmid's Addgene catalogue record and pLannotate feature annotations shown in this document.]
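Description:
MAPK4 gRNA (BRDN0001145865) is a third-generation lentiviral guide RNA plasmid built on the lentiGuide-Puro backbone. It carries a single CRISPR guide directed against human MAPK4 (also known as ERK4 or p63-MAPK). In bacteria it is maintained as a high-copy plasmid through a ColE1/pUC-type origin and selected with ampicillin via the β-lactamase gene. An f1 origin, an SV40 origin and remnants of lac and phage-promoter cloning sequences are also present in the backbone.

The viral transfer cassette begins with an RSV promoter fused to a truncated HIV-1 5' LTR, which makes genomic RNA production Tat-independent. This is followed by the Ψ packaging signal with a partial gag sequence and the Rev response element for Rev-dependent nuclear export. Downstream, a human U6 RNA polymerase III promoter drives the MAPK4-specific spacer joined to the Streptococcus pyogenes Cas9 guide scaffold. A cPPT/CTS element that aids nuclear import of the viral genome follows. An EF-1α core promoter with its intron A then expresses puromycin N-acetyltransferase for selection of transduced mammalian cells, and a WPRE enhances transcript expression. The cassette ends in a self-inactivating ΔU3 3' LTR, with an SV40 polyadenylation signal just beyond it.

The plasmid does not encode Cas9. It is meant to be used together with a separate Cas9 lentiviral vector or in cells that already express Cas9, where the guide directs cleavage and knockout of MAPK4. According to the depositor, the guide was designed against two MAPK4 reference transcripts, and the clone belongs to a human kinome gRNA collection associated with work on optimized sgRNA design.
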