Features (pLannotate 1.2.2; 29 found; start..end, strand, type, name):
     14..80      +  CDS            small t antigen (fragment): SV40 (simian virus 40) small t antigen
    106..317     +  promoter       EF-1α core promoter: core promoter for human elongation factor EF-1α
    318..1256    +  intron         EF-1α intron A: intron upstream of the start codon of human EF-1α
   1278..1877    +  CDS            PuroR (fragment): puromycin N-acetyltransferase; pac from Streptomyces; confers resistance to puromycin
   1893..2481    +  misc_feature   WPRE: woodchuck hepatitis virus posttranscriptional regulatory element
   2532..2551    +  misc_feature   cPPT/CTS (fragment): central polypurine tract and central termination sequence of HIV-1
   2553..2786    +  LTR            3' LTR (ΔU3): self-inactivating 3' long terminal repeat (LTR) from HIV-1
   2864..2985    +  polyA_signal   SV40 poly(A) signal: SV40 polyadenylation signal
   3025..3160    +  rep_origin     SV40 ori: SV40 origin of replication
   3181..3199    -  promoter       T7 promoter: promoter for bacteriophage T7 RNA polymerase
   3207..3362    +  CDS            lacZα (fragment): LacZα fragment of β-galactosidase; lacZ fragment
   3367..3795    +  rep_origin     f1 ori (sequence partly withheld): f1 bacteriophage origin of replication; arrow indicates direction of (+) strand synthesis
   3848..3952    +  promoter       AmpR promoter: bla
   3953..4813    +  CDS            AmpR: β-lactamase; bla; confers resistance to ampicillin, carbenicillin, and related antibiotics
   4984..5572    +  rep_origin     ori: high-copy-number ColE1/pMB1/pBR322/pUC origin of replication
   5755..5847    +  CDS            lacI (fragment): lac repressor; lacI; The lac repressor binds to the lac operator to inhibit transcription in E. coli. This inhibition can be relieved by adding lactose or isopropyl-β-D-thiogalactopyranoside (IPTG).
   5860..5881    +  protein_bind   CAP binding site: CAP binding activates transcription in the presence of cAMP. E. coli catabolite activator protein
   5896..5926    +  promoter       lac promoter: promoter for the E. coli lac operon
   5934..5950    +  protein_bind   lac operator: The lac repressor binds to the lac operator to inhibit transcription in E. coli. This inhibition can be relieved by adding lactose or isopropyl-β-D-thiogalactopyranoside (IPTG). lac repressor encoded by lacI
   5995..6013    +  promoter       T3 promoter: promoter for bacteriophage T3 RNA polymerase
   6041..6267    +  promoter       RSV promoter: Rous sarcoma virus enhancer/promoter
   6268..6448    +  LTR            5' LTR (truncated): truncated 5' long terminal repeat (LTR) from HIV-1
   6495..6620    +  misc_feature   HIV-1 Ψ: packaging signal of human immunodeficiency virus type 1
   6604..6967    +  CDS            HIV-1 gag (fragment): gag protein from human immunodeficiency virus 1; gag
   7113..7346    +  misc_feature   RRE: The Rev response element (RRE) of HIV-1 allows for Rev-dependent mRNA export from the nucleus to the cytoplasm.
   7723..7749    +  CDS            Rev (fragment): human immunodeficiency virus 1 (HIV-1) Rev protein; rev; enhances nuclear export of unspliced and incompletely spliced viral mRNAs
   7753..7993    +  promoter       U6 promoter: RNA polymerase III promoter for human U6 snRNA
   8023..8098    +  misc_RNA       gRNA scaffold: guide RNA scaffold for the Streptococcus pyogenes CRISPR/Cas9 system
   8154..8271    +  misc_feature   cPPT/CTS: central polypurine tract and central termination sequence of HIV-1
>Addgene plasmid #77222 | MAPK4 gRNA (BRDN0001145865) | addgene full sequence | sequence record 187348 | Addgene Assembled Sequence
CCCGGGTGCAAAGATGGATAAAGTTTTAAACAGAGAGGAATCTTTGCAGCTAATGGACCTTCTAGGTCTT
GAAAGGAGTGGGAATTGGCTCCGGTGCCCGTCAGTGGGCAGAGCGCACATCGCCCACAGTCCCCGAGAAG
TTGGGGGGAGGGGTCGGCAATTGATCCGGTGCCTAGAGAAGGTGGCGCGGGGTAAACTGGGAAAGTGATG
TCGTGTACTGGCTCCGCCTTTTTCCCGAGGGTGGGGGAGAACCGTATATAAGTGCAGTAGTCGCCGTGAA
CGTTCTTTTTCGCAACGGGTTTGCCGCCAGAACACAGGTAAGTGCCGTGTGTGGTTCCCGCGGGCCTGGC
CTCTTTACGGGTTATGGCCCTTGCGTGCCTTGAATTACTTCCACCTGGCTGCAGTACGTGATTCTTGATC
CCGAGCTTCGGGTTGGAAGTGGGTGGGAGAGTTCGAGGCCTTGCGCTTAAGGAGCCCCTTCGCCTCGTGC
TTGAGTTGAGGCCTGGCCTGGGCGCTGGGGCCGCCGCGTGCGAATCTGGTGGCACCTTCGCGCCTGTCTC
GCTGCTTTCGATAAGTCTCTAGCCATTTAAAATTTTTGATGACCTGCTGCGACGCTTTTTTTCTGGCAAG
ATAGTCTTGTAAATGCGGGCCAAGATCTGCACACTGGTATTTCGGTTTTTGGGGCCGCGGGCGGCGACGG
GGCCCGTGCGTCCCAGCGCACATGTTCGGCGAGGCGGGGCCTGCGAGCGCGGCCACCGAGAATCGGACGG
GGGTAGTCTCAAGCTGGCCGGCCTGCTCTGGTGCCTGGCCTCGCGCCGCCGTGTATCGCCCCGCCCTGGG
CGGCAAGGCTGGCCCGGTCGGCACCAGTTGCGTGAGCGGAAAGATGGCCGCTTCCCGGCCCTGCTGCAGG
GAGCTCAAAATGGAGGACGCGGCGCTCGGGAGAGCGGGCGGGTGAGTCACCCACACAAAGGAAAAGGGCC
TTTCCGTCCTCAGCCGTCGCTTCATGTGACTCCACGGAGTACCGGGCGCCGTCCAGGCACCTCGATTAGT
TCTCGAGCTTTTGGAGTACGTCGTCTTTAGGTTGGGGGGAGGGGTTTTATGCGATGGAGTTTCCCCACAC
TGAGTGGGTGGAGACTGAAGTTAGGCCAGCTTGGCACTTGATGTAATTCTCCTTGGAATTTGCCCTTTTT
GAGTTTGGATCTTGGTTCATTCTCAAGCCTCAGACAGTGGTTCAAAGTTTTTTTCTTCCATTTCAGGTGT
CGTGACGTACGGCCACCATGACCGAGTACAAGCCCACGGTGCGCCTCGCCACCCGCGACGACGTCCCCAG
GGCCGTACGCACCCTCGCCGCCGCGTTCGCCGACTACCCCGCCACGCGCCACACCGTCGATCCGGACCGC
CACATCGAGCGGGTCACCGAGCTGCAAGAACTCTTCCTCACGCGCGTCGGGCTCGACATCGGCAAGGTGT
GGGTCGCGGACGACGGCGCCGCCGTGGCGGTCTGGACCACGCCGGAGAGCGTCGAAGCGGGGGCGGTGTT
CGCCGAGATCGGCCCGCGCATGGCCGAGTTGAGCGGTTCCCGGCTGGCCGCGCAGCAACAGATGGAAGGC
CTCCTGGCGCCGCACCGGCCCAAGGAGCCCGCGTGGTTCCTGGCCACCGTCGGAGTCTCGCCCGACCACC
AGGGCAAGGGTCTGGGCAGCGCCGTCGTGCTCCCCGGAGTGGAGGCGGCCGAGCGCGCCGGGGTGCCCGC
CTTCCTGGAGACCTCCGCGCCCCGCAACCTCCCCTTCTACGAGCGGCTCGGCTTCACCGTCACCGCCGAC
GTCGAGGTGCCCGAAGGACCGCGCACCTGGTGCATGACCCGCAAGCCCGGTGCCTGAACGCGTTAAGTCG
ACAATCAACCTCTGGATTACAAAATTTGTGAAAGATTGACTGGTATTCTTAACTATGTTGCTCCTTTTAC
GCTATGTGGATACGCTGCTTTAATGCCTTTGTATCATGCTATTGCTTCCCGTATGGCTTTCATTTTCTCC
TCCTTGTATAAATCCTGGTTGCTGTCTCTTTATGAGGAGTTGTGGCCCGTTGTCAGGCAACGTGGCGTGG
TGTGCACTGTGTTTGCTGACGCAACCCCCACTGGTTGGGGCATTGCCACCACCTGTCAGCTCCTTTCCGG
GACTTTCGCTTTCCCCCTCCCTATTGCCACGGCGGAACTCATCGCCGCCTGCCTTGCCCGCTGCTGGACA
GGGGCTCGGCTGTTGGGCACTGACAATTCCGTGGTGTTGTCGGGGAAATCATCGTCCTTTCCTTGGCTGC
TCGCCTGTGTTGCCACCTGGATTCTGCGCGGGACGTCCTTCTGCTACGTCCCTTCGGCCCTCAATCCAGC
GGACCTTCCTTCCCGCGGCCTGCTGCCGGCTCTGCGGCCTCTTCCGCGTCTTCGCCTTCGCCCTCAGACG
AGTCGGATCTCCCTTTGGGCCGCCTCCCCGCGTCGACTTTAAGACCAATGACTTACAAGGCAGCTGTAGA
TCTTAGCCACTTTTTAAAAGAAAAGGGGGGACTGGAAGGGCTAATTCACTCCCAACGAAGACAAGATCTG
CTTTTTGCTTGTACTGGGTCTCTCTGGTTAGACCAGATCTGAGCCTGGGAGCTCTCTGGCTAACTAGGGA
ACCCACTGCTTAAGCCTCAATAAAGCTTGCCTTGAGTGCTTCAAGTAGTGTGTGCCCGTCTGTTGTGTGA
CTCTGGTAACTAGAGATCCCTCAGACCCTTTTAGTCAGTGTGGAAAATCTCTAGCAGTACGTATAGTAGT
TCATGTCATCTTATTATTCAGTATTTATAACTTGCAAAGAAATGAATATCAGAGAGTGAGAGGAACTTGT
TTATTGCAGCTTATAATGGTTACAAATAAAGCAATAGCATCACAAATTTCACAAATAAAGCATTTTTTTC
ACTGCATTCTAGTTGTGGTTTGTCCAAACTCATCAATGTATCTTATCATGTCTGGCTCTAGCTATCCCGC
CCCTAACTCCGCCCATCCCGCCCCTAACTCCGCCCAGTTCCGCCCATTCTCCGCCCCATGGCTGACTAAT
TTTTTTTATTTATGCAGAGGCCGAGGCCGCCTCGGCCTCTGAGCTATTCCAGAAGTAGTGAGGAGGCTTT
TTTGGAGGCCTAGGGACGTACCCAATTCGCCCTATAGTGAGTCGTATTACGCGCGCTCACTGGCCGTCGT
TTTACAACGTCGTGACTGGGAAAACCCTGGCGTTACCCAACTTAATCGCCTTGCAGCACATCCCCCTTTC
GCCAGCTGGCGTAATAGCGAAGAGGCCCGCACCGATCGCCCTTCCCAACAGTTGCGCAGCCTGAATGGCG
AATGGG
[124 nt withheld, positions 3367-3490]
C
[91 nt withheld, positions 3492-3582]
A
[49 nt withheld, positions 3584-3632]
CCTTTGACGTTGGAGTCCACGTTCTTT
[37 nt withheld, positions 3660-3696]
ACCCTATCTCGGTCTATTCTTTTGATTTATAAGGGATTTTGCCGATTTCGGCCTATTGGTTAAAAAATGA
GCTGATTTAACAAAAATTTAACGCGAATTTTAACAAAATATTAACGCTTACAATTTAGGTGGCACTTTTC
GGGGAAATGTGCGCGGAACCCCTATTTGTTTATTTTTCTAAATACATTCAAATATGTATCCGCTCATGAG
ACAATAACCCTGATAAATGCTTCAATAATATTGAAAAAGGAAGAGTATGAGTATTCAACATTTCCGTGTC
GCCCTTATTCCCTTTTTTGCGGCATTTTGCCTTCCTGTTTTTGCTCACCCAGAAACGCTGGTGAAAGTAA
AAGATGCTGAAGATCAGTTGGGTGCACGAGTGGGTTACATCGAACTGGATCTCAACAGCGGTAAGATCCT
TGAGAGTTTTCGCCCCGAAGAACGTTTTCCAATGATGAGCACTTTTAAAGTTCTGCTATGTGGCGCGGTA
TTATCCCGTATTGACGCCGGGCAAGAGCAACTCGGTCGCCGCATACACTATTCTCAGAATGACTTGGTTG
AGTACTCACCAGTCACAGAAAAGCATCTTACGGATGGCATGACAGTAAGAGAATTATGCAGTGCTGCCAT
AACCATGAGTGATAACACTGCGGCCAACTTACTTCTGACAACGATCGGAGGACCGAAGGAGCTAACCGCT
TTTTTGCACAACATGGGGGATCATGTAACTCGCCTTGATCGTTGGGAACCGGAGCTGAATGAAGCCATAC
CAAACGACGAGCGTGACACCACGATGCCTGTAGCAATGGCAACAACGTTGCGCAAACTATTAACTGGCGA
ACTACTTACTCTAGCTTCCCGGCAACAATTAATAGACTGGATGGAGGCGGATAAAGTTGCAGGACCACTT
CTGCGCTCGGCCCTTCCGGCTGGCTGGTTTATTGCTGATAAATCTGGAGCCGGTGAGCGTGGGTCTCGCG
GTATCATTGCAGCACTGGGGCCAGATGGTAAGCCCTCCCGTATCGTAGTTATCTACACGACGGGGAGTCA
GGCAACTATGGATGAACGAAATAGACAGATCGCTGAGATAGGTGCCTCACTGATTAAGCATTGGTAACTG
TCAGACCAAGTTTACTCATATATACTTTAGATTGATTTAAAACTTCATTTTTAATTTAAAAGGATCTAGG
TGAAGATCCTTTTTGATAATCTCATGACCAAAATCCCTTAACGTGAGTTTTCGTTCCACTGAGCGTCAGA
CCCCGTAGAAAAGATCAAAGGATCTTCTTGAGATCCTTTTTTTCTGCGCGTAATCTGCTGCTTGCAAACA
AAAAAACCACCGCTACCAGCGGTGGTTTGTTTGCCGGATCAAGAGCTACCAACTCTTTTTCCGAAGGTAA
CTGGCTTCAGCAGAGCGCAGATACCAAATACTGTTCTTCTAGTGTAGCCGTAGTTAGGCCACCACTTCAA
GAACTCTGTAGCACCGCCTACATACCTCGCTCTGCTAATCCTGTTACCAGTGGCTGCTGCCAGTGGCGAT
AAGTCGTGTCTTACCGGGTTGGACTCAAGACGATAGTTACCGGATAAGGCGCAGCGGTCGGGCTGAACGG
GGGGTTCGTGCACACAGCCCAGCTTGGAGCGAACGACCTACACCGAACTGAGATACCTACAGCGTGAGCT
ATGAGAAAGCGCCACGCTTCCCGAAGGGAGAAAGGCGGACAGGTATCCGGTAAGCGGCAGGGTCGGAACA
GGAGAGCGCACGAGGGAGCTTCCAGGGGGAAACGCCTGGTATCTTTATAGTCCTGTCGGGTTTCGCCACC
TCTGACTTGAGCGTCGATTTTTGTGATGCTCGTCAGGGGGGCGGAGCCTATGGAAAAACGCCAGCAACGC
GGCCTTTTTACGGTTCCTGGCCTTTTGCTGGCCTTTTGCTCACATGTTCTTTCCTGCGTTATCCCCTGAT
TCTGTGGATAACCGTATTACCGCCTTTGAGTGAGCTGATACCGCTCGCCGCAGCCGAACGACCGAGCGCA
GCGAGTCAGTGAGCGAGGAAGCGGAAGAGCGCCCAATACGCAAACCGCCTCTCCCCGCGCGTTGGCCGAT
TCATTAATGCAGCTGGCACGACAGGTTTCCCGACTGGAAAGCGGGCAGTGAGCGCAACGCAATTAATGTG
AGTTAGCTCACTCATTAGGCACCCCAGGCTTTACACTTTATGCTTCCGGCTCGTATGTTGTGTGGAATTG
TGAGCGGATAACAATTTCACACAGGAAACAGCTATGACCATGATTACGCCAAGCGCGCAATTAACCCTCA
CTAAAGGGAACAAAAGCTGGAGCTGCAAGCTTAATGTAGTCTTATGCAATACTCTTGTAGTCTTGCAACA
TGGTAACGATGAGTTAGCAACATGCCTTACAAGGAGAGAAAAAGCACCGTGCATGCCGATTGGTGGAAGT
AAGGTGGTACGATCGTGCCTTATTAGGAAGGCAACAGACGGGTCTGACATGGATTGGACGAACCACTGAA
TTGCCGCATTGCAGAGATATTGTATTTAAGTGCCTAGCTCGATACATAAACGGGTCTCTCTGGTTAGACC
AGATCTGAGCCTGGGAGCTCTCTGGCTAACTAGGGAACCCACTGCTTAAGCCTCAATAAAGCTTGCCTTG
AGTGCTTCAAGTAGTGTGTGCCCGTCTGTTGTGTGACTCTGGTAACTAGAGATCCCTCAGACCCTTTTAG
TCAGTGTGGAAAATCTCTAGCAGTGGCGCCCGAACAGGGACTTGAAAGCGAAAGGGAAACCAGAGGAGCT
CTCTCGACGCAGGACTCGGCTTGCTGAAGCGCGCACGGCAAGAGGCGAGGGGCGGCGACTGGTGAGTACG
CCAAAAATTTTGACTAGCGGAGGCTAGAAGGAGAGAGATGGGTGCGAGAGCGTCAGTATTAAGCGGGGGA
GAATTAGATCGCGATGGGAAAAAATTCGGTTAAGGCCAGGGGGAAAGAAAAAATATAAATTAAAACATAT
AGTATGGGCAAGCAGGGAGCTAGAACGATTCGCAGTTAATCCTGGCCTGTTAGAAACATCAGAAGGCTGT
AGACAAATACTGGGACAGCTACAACCATCCCTTCAGACAGGATCAGAAGAACTTAGATCATTATATAATA
CAGTAGCAACCCTCTATTGTGTGCATCAAAGGATAGAGATAAAAGACACCAAGGAAGCTTTAGACAAGAT
AGAGGAAGAGCAAAACAAAAGTAAGACCACCGCACAGCAAGCGGCCGCTGATCTTCAGACCTGGAGGAGG
AGATATGAGGGACAATTGGAGAAGTGAATTATATAAATATAAAGTAGTAAAAATTGAACCATTAGGAGTA
GCACCCACCAAGGCAAAGAGAAGAGTGGTGCAGAGAGAAAAAAGAGCAGTGGGAATAGGAGCTTTGTTCC
TTGGGTTCTTGGGAGCAGCAGGAAGCACTATGGGCGCAGCGTCAATGACGCTGACGGTACAGGCCAGACA
ATTATTGTCTGGTATAGTGCAGCAGCAGAACAATTTGCTGAGGGCTATTGAGGCGCAACAGCATCTGTTG
CAACTCACAGTCTGGGGCATCAAGCAGCTCCAGGCAAGAATCCTGGCTGTGGAAAGATACCTAAAGGATC
AACAGCTCCTGGGGATTTGGGGTTGCTCTGGAAAACTCATTTGCACCACTGCTGTGCCTTGGAATGCTAG
TTGGAGTAATAAATCTCTGGAACAGATTTGGAATCACACGACCTGGATGGAGTGGGACAGAGAAATTAAC
AATTACACAAGCTTAATACACTCCTTAATTGAAGAATCGCAAAACCAGCAAGAAAAGAATGAACAAGAAT
TATTGGAATTAGATAAATGGGCAAGTTTGTGGAATTGGTTTAACATAACAAATTGGCTGTGGTATATAAA
ATTATTCATAATGATAGTAGGAGGCTTGGTAGGTTTAAGAATAGTTTTTGCTGTACTTTCTATAGTGAAT
AGAGTTAGGCAGGGATATTCACCATTATCGTTTCAGACCCACCTCCCAACCCCGAGGGGACCCAGAGAGG
GCCTATTTCCCATGATTCCTTCATATTTGCATATACGATACAAGGCTGTTAGAGAGATAATTAGAATTAA
TTTGACTGTAAACACAAAGATATTAGTACAAAATACGTGACGTAGAAAGTAATAATTTCTTGGGTAGTTT
GCAGTTTTAAAATTATGTTTTAAAATGGACTATCATATGCTTACCGTAACTTGAAAGTATTTCGATTTCT
TGGCTTTATATATCTTGTGGAAAGGACGAAACACCGCAACATCGTCAAAGTGTACGGTTTTAGAGCTAGA
AATAGCAAGTTAAAATAAGGCTAGTCCGTTATCAACTTGAAAAAGTGGCACCGAGTCGGTGCTTTTTTAA
GCTTGGCGTAACTAGATCTTGAGACAAATGGCAGTATTCATCCACAATTTTAAAAGAAAAGGGGGGATTG
GGGGGTACAGTGCAGGGGAAAGAATAGTAGACATAATAGCAACAGACATACAAACTAAAGAATTACAAAA
ACAAATTACAAAAATTCAAAATTTTCGGGTTTATTACAGGGACAGCAGAGATCCACTTTGGCGCCGGCTC
GAGGGGG
