>Addgene plasmid #77222 | MAPK4 gRNA (BRDN0001145865) | depositor partial sequence | sequence record 144682 | Target Sequence
CAACATCGTCAAAGTGTACG
