>Addgene plasmid #77222 | MAPK4 gRNA (BRDN0001145865) | addgene partial sequence | sequence record 187347 | hU6-F
AGAAAGTAATAATTTCTTGGGTAGTTTGCAGTTTTAAAATTATGTTTTAAAATGGACTATCATATGCTTA
CCGTAACTTGAAAGTATTTCGATTTCTTGGCTTTATATATCTTGTGGAAAGGACGAAACACCGCAACATC
GTCAAAGTGTACGGTTTTAGAGCTAGAAATAGCAAGTTAAAATAAGGCTAGTCCGTTATCAACTTGAAAA
AGTGGCACCGAGTCGGTGCTTTTTTAAGCTTGGCGTAACTAGATCTTGAGACAAATGGCAGTATTCATCC
ACAATTTTAAAAGAAAAGGGGGGATTGGGGGGTACAGTGCAGGGGAAAGAATAGTAGACATAATAGCAAC
AGACATACAAACTAAAGAATTACAAAAACAAATTACAAAAATTCAAAATTTTCGGGTTTATTACAGGGAC
AGCAGAGATCCACTTTGGCGCCGGCTCGAGGGGGCCCGGGTGCAAAGATGGATAAAGTTTTAAACAGAGA
GGAATCTTTGCAGCTAATGGACCTTCTAGGTCTTGAAAGGAGTGGGAATTGGCTCCGGTGCCCGTCAGTG
GGCAGAGCGC
